Addgene plasmid #194574: pRK5-mEGFP-RUNX1-WT
Purpose: Mammalian Expression of mEGFP-RUNX1 WT Fusion Protein
Depositing lab: Denes Hnisz. Publication: Aberrant phase separation and nucleolar dysfunction in rare genetic diseases. Mensah MA, Niskanen H, Magalhaes AP, Basu S, Kircher M, Sczakiel HL, Reiter AMV, Elsner J, Meinecke P, Biskup S, Chung BHY, Dombrowsky G, Eckmann-Scholz C, Hitz MP, Hoischen A, Holterhus PM, Hulsemann W, Kahrizi K, Kalscheuer VM, Kan A, Krumbiegel M, Kurth I, Leubner J, Longardt AC, Moritz JD, Najmabadi H, Skipalova K, Snijders Blok L, Tzschach A, Wiedersberg E, Zenker M, Garcia-Cabau C, Buschow R, Salvatella X, Kraushar ML, Mundlos S, Caliebe A, Spielmann M, Horn D, Hnisz D. Nature. 2023 Feb;614(7948):564-571. doi: 10.1038/s41586-022-05682-1. Epub 2023 Feb 8. PubMed 36755093.
Backbone
  Vector backbone: pRK5
  Vector type: Mammalian Expression
Growth in bacteria
  Bacterial resistance: Ampicillin, 100 μg/mL
  Growth temperature: 37°C
  Growth strain: DH5alpha
  Copy number: High Copy
Gene/Insert
  Gene/Insert name: RUNX1
  Species: H. sapiens (human)
  Entrez Gene: RUNX1 (a.k.a. AML1, AML1-EVI-1, AMLCR1, CBF2alpha, CBFA2, EVI-1, PEBP2aB, PEBP2alpha)
  Tag / fusion protein: mEGFP (N terminal on insert)
  Cloning method: Gibson Cloning
Terms and licenses: Academic/Nonprofit Terms; Industry Terms: Not Available to Industry
How to cite: pRK5-mEGFP-RUNX1-WT was a gift from Denes Hnisz (Addgene plasmid # 194574 ; http://n2t.net/addgene:194574 ; RRID:Addgene_194574)
