[The description below was written by a language model from this plasmid's Addgene catalogue record and pLannotate feature annotations shown in this document.]
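Description:
pRK5-mEGFP-RUNX1-WT is a mammalian expression plasmid of about 6.8 kb built on the pRK5 backbone. It produces wild-type human RUNX1 (also known as AML1 or CBFA2) fused at its N-terminus to monomeric EGFP. In bacteria it is maintained as a high-copy plasmid through a ColE1/pUC-type origin and selected with ampicillin via the β-lactamase gene and its own promoter. An M13 phage origin is also present, which in principle allows single-stranded DNA production. The short fragments annotated as lacZα, lacI, rop and bom, together with the lac promoter, operator and CAP site, appear to be backbone remnants rather than functional parts.

The expression cassette is driven by the human cytomegalovirus immediate early enhancer and promoter, followed by a fragment of CMV intron A and an SP6 promoter that could support in vitro transcription. The annotation software labels the fluorescent protein as a SiriusGFP fragment, which most likely reflects sequence similarity among EGFP derivatives, since the catalogue entry names the tag as mEGFP. A gap between the fluorescent protein and RUNX1 coding regions suggests a linker, though the record does not describe it. A short match to an IgH signal sequence lies upstream of the GFP, and its role, if any, is not stated. Transcripts terminate at an SV40 polyadenylation signal, and an SV40 enhancer/early promoter region sits downstream. No mammalian selection marker is annotated, so the plasmid appears suited to transient transfection.

The insert was assembled by Gibson cloning. The associated study concerns aberrant phase separation and nucleolar dysfunction in rare genetic diseases. The "WT" designation suggests this construct serves as a wild-type reference for live imaging of RUNX1 localisation and condensate behaviour, but the record does not list any variant counterparts.
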