Features (pLannotate 1.2.2; 21 found; start..end, strand, type, name):
     14..393     +  enhancer       CMV enhancer: human cytomegalovirus immediate early enhancer
    394..597     +  promoter       CMV promoter: human cytomegalovirus (CMV) immediate early promoter
    733..776     +  intron         CMV intron (fragment): modified intron A from human cytomegalovirus
    828..846     +  promoter       SP6 promoter: promoter for bacteriophage SP6 RNA polymerase
    850..887     +  CDS            IgH signal sequence (fragment): signal sequence from the mouse immunoglobulin heavy chain variable region
    939..1653    +  CDS            SiriusGFP (fragment): enhanced GFP (EGFP) derivative that exhibits robust folding and enhanced photostability (Zhong et al., 2019) mammalian codon-optimized
   1755..3098    +  CDS            RUNX1: RUNX1_HUMAN - Also known as AML1, CBFA2. Experimental evidence at protein level: Swiss-Prot protein existence level 1. Isoform AML-1L interferes with the transactivation activity of RUNX1. From Homo sapiens (Human).
   3135..3269    +  polyA_signal   SV40 poly(A) signal: SV40 polyadenylation signal
   3338..3695    +  promoter       SV40 promoter: SV40 enhancer and early promoter
   3714..3868    +  CDS            lacZα (fragment): LacZα fragment of β-galactosidase; lacZ fragment
   3874..3925    -  misc_feature   bom (fragment): basis of mobility region from pBR322
   3944..4324    +  rep_origin     M13 ori (sequence partly withheld): M13 bacteriophage origin of replication; arrow indicates direction of (+) strand synthesis
   4400..4449    -  misc_feature   bom (fragment): basis of mobility region from pBR322
   4551..4586    -  CDS            rop (fragment): Rop protein, which maintains plasmids at low copy number; rop
   4681..4785    +  promoter       AmpR promoter: bla
   4786..5646    +  CDS            AmpR: β-lactamase; bla; confers resistance to ampicillin, carbenicillin, and related antibiotics
   5817..6405    +  rep_origin     ori: high-copy-number ColE1/pMB1/pBR322/pUC origin of replication
   6588..6680    +  CDS            lacI (fragment): lac repressor; lacI; The lac repressor binds to the lac operator to inhibit transcription in E. coli. This inhibition can be relieved by adding lactose or isopropyl-β-D-thiogalactopyranoside (IPTG).
   6693..6714    +  protein_bind   CAP binding site: CAP binding activates transcription in the presence of cAMP. E. coli catabolite activator protein
   6729..6759    +  promoter       lac promoter: promoter for the E. coli lac operon
   6767..6783    +  protein_bind   lac operator: The lac repressor binds to the lac operator to inhibit transcription in E. coli. This inhibition can be relieved by adding lactose or isopropyl-β-D-thiogalactopyranoside (IPTG). lac repressor encoded by lacI
>Addgene plasmid #194574 | pRK5-mEGFP-RUNX1-WT | addgene full sequence | sequence record 385237 | Addgene NGS Result
TTCGAGCTCGCCCGACATTGATTATTGACTAGTTATTAATAGTAATCAATTACGGGGTCATTAGTTCATA
GCCCATATATGGAGTTCCGCGTTACATAACTTACGGTAAATGGCCCGCCTGGCTGACCGCCCAACGACCC
CCGCCCATTGACGTCAATAATGACGTATGTTCCCATAGTAACGCCAATAGGGACTTTCCATTGACGTCAA
TGGGTGGAGTATTTACGGTAAACTGCCCACTTGGCAGTACATCAAGTGTATCATATGCCAAGTACGCCCC
CTATTGACGTCAATGACGGTAAATGGCCCGCCTGGCATTATGCCCAGTACATGACCTTATGGGACTTTCC
TACTTGGCAGTACATCTACGTATTAGTCATCGCTATTACCATGGTGATGCGGTTTTGGCAGTACATCAAT
GGGCGTGGATAGCGGTTTGACTCACGGGGATTTCCAAGTCTCCACCCCATTGACGTCAATGGGAGTTTGT
TTTGGCACCAAAATCAACGGGACTTTCCAAAATGTCGTAACAACTCCGCCCCATTGACGCAAATGGGCGG
TAGGCGTGTACGGTGGGAGGTCTATATAAGCAGAGCTCGTTTAGTGAACCGTCAGATCGCCTGGAGACGC
CATCCACGCTGTTTTGACCTCCATAGAAGACACCGGGACCGATCCAGCCTCCGCGGCCGGGAACGGTGCA
TTGGAACGCGGATTCCCCGTGCCAAGAGTGACGTAAGTACCGCCTATAGAGTCTATAGGCCCACCCCCTT
GGCTTCGTTAGAACGCGGCTACAATTAATACATAACCTTATGTATCATACACATACGATTTAGGTGACAC
TATAGAATAACATCCACTTTGCCTTTCTCTCCACAGGTGTCCACTCCCAGGTCCAACTGCACCTCGGTTC
TATCGATTGAATTCGTACCGGTGCCACCATGGTGAGCAAGGGCGAGGAGCTGTTCACCGGGGTGGTGCCC
ATCCTGGTCGAGCTGGACGGCGACGTAAACGGCCACAAGTTCAGCGTGCGCGGCGAGGGCGAGGGCGATG
CCACCAACGGCAAGCTGACCCTGAAGTTCATCTGCACCACCGGCAAGCTGCCCGTGCCCTGGCCCACCCT
CGTGACCACCCTGACCTACGGCGTGCAGTGCTTCAGCCGCTACCCCGACCACATGAAGCAGCACGACTTC
TTCAAGTCCGCCATGCCCGAAGGCTACGTCCAGGAGCGCACCATCTCCTTCAAGGACGACGGCACCTACA
AGACCCGCGCCGAGGTGAAGTTCGAGGGCGACACCCTGGTGAACCGCATCGAGCTGAAGGGCATCGACTT
CAAGGAGGACGGCAACATCCTGGGGCACAAGCTGGAGTACAACTTCAACAGCCACAACGTCTATATCACG
GCCGACAAGCAGAAGAACGGCATCAAGGCGAACTTCAAGATCCGCCACAACGTCGAGGACGGCAGCGTGC
AGCTCGCCGACCACTACCAGCAGAACACCCCCATCGGCGACGGCCCCGTGCTGCTGCCCGACAACCACTA
CCTGAGCACCCAGTCCAAGCTGAGCAAAGACCCCAACGAGAAGCGCGATCACATGGTCCTGCTGGAGTTC
GTGACCGCCGCCGGGATCACTCTCGGCATGGACGAGCTGTACACGGCGATGGCTTCAGACAGCATATTTG
AGTCATTTCCTTCGTACCCACAGTGCTTCATGAGAGAATGCATACTTGGAATGAATCCTTCTAGAGACGT
CCACGATGCCAGCACGAGCCGCCGCTTCACGCCGCCTTCCACCGCGCTGAGCCCAGGCAAGATGAGCGAG
GCGTTGCCGCTGGGCGCCCCGGACGCCGGCGCTGCCCTGGCCGGCAAGCTGAGGAGCGGCGACCGCAGCA
TGGTGGAGGTGCTGGCCGACCACCCGGGCGAGCTGGTGCGCACCGACAGCCCCAACTTCCTCTGCTCCGT
GCTGCCTACGCACTGGCGCTGCAACAAGACCCTGCCCATCGCTTTCAAGGTGGTGGCCCTAGGGGATGTT
CCAGATGGCACTCTGGTCACTGTGATGGCTGGCAATGATGAAAACTACTCGGCTGAGCTGAGAAATGCTA
CCGCAGCCATGAAGAACCAGGTTGCAAGATTTAATGACCTCAGGTTTGTCGGTCGAAGTGGAAGAGGGAA
AAGCTTCACTCTGACCATCACTGTCTTCACAAACCCACCGCAAGTCGCCACCTACCACAGAGCCATCAAA
ATCACAGTGGATGGGCCCCGAGAACCTCGAAGACATCGGCAGAAACTAGATGATCAGACCAAGCCCGGGA
GCTTGTCCTTTTCCGAGCGGCTCAGTGAACTGGAGCAGCTGCGGCGCACAGCCATGAGGGTCAGCCCACA
CCACCCAGCCCCCACGCCCAACCCTCGTGCCTCCCTGAACCACTCCACTGCCTTTAACCCTCAGCCTCAG
AGTCAGATGCAGGATACAAGGCAGATCCAACCATCCCCACCGTGGTCCTACGATCAGTCCTACCAATACC
TGGGATCCATTGCCTCTCCTTCTGTGCACCCAGCAACGCCCATTTCACCTGGACGTGCCAGCGGCATGAC
AACCCTCTCTGCAGAACTTTCCAGTCGACTCTCAACGGCACCCGACCTGACAGCGTTCAGCGACCCGCGC
CAGTTCCCCGCGCTGCCCTCCATCTCCGACCCCCGCATGCACTATCCAGGCGCCTTCACCTACTCCCCGA
CGCCGGTCACCTCGGGCATCGGCATCGGCATGTCGGCCATGGGCTCGGCCACGCGCTACCACACCTACCT
GCCGCCGCCCTACCCCGGCTCGTCGCAAGCGCAGGGAGGCCCGTTCCAAGCCAGCTCGCCCTCCTACCAC
CTGTACTACGGCGCCTCGGCCGGCTCCTACCAGTTCTCCATGGTGGGCGGCGAGCGCTCGCCGCCGCGCA
TCCTGCCGCCCTGCACCAACGCCTCCACCGGCTCCGCGCTGCTCAACCCCAGCCTCCCGAACCAGAGCGA
CGTGGTGGAGGCCGAGGGCAGCCACAGCAACTCCCCCACCAACATGGCGCCCTCCGCGCGCCTGGAGGAG
GCCGTGTGGAGGCCCTACTGAAGTCGACCTGCAGAAGCTTGGCCGCCATGGCCCAACTTGTTTATTGCAG
CTTATAATGGTTACAAATAAAGCAATAGCATCACAAATTTCACAAATAAAGCATTTTTTTCACTGCATTC
TAGTTGTGGTTTGTCCAAACTCATCAATGTATCTTATCATGTCTGGATCGGGAATTAATTCGGCGCAGCA
CCATGGCCTGAAATAACCTCTGAAAGAGGAACTTGGTTAGGTACCTTCTGAGGCGGAAAGAACCAGCTGT
GGAATGTGTGTCAGTTAGGGTGTGGAAAGTCCCCAGGCTCCCCAGCAGGCAGAAGTATGCAAAGCATGCA
TCTCAATTAGTCAGCAACCAGGTGTGGAAAGTCCCCAGGCTCCCCAGCAGGCAGAAGTATGCAAAGCATG
CATCTCAATTAGTCAGCAACCATAGTCCCGCCCCTAACTCCGCCCATCCCGCCCCTAACTCCGCCCAGTT
CCGCCCATTCTCCGCCCCATGGCTGACTAATTTTTTTTATTTATGCAGAGGCCGAGGCCGCCTCGGCCTC
TGAGCTATTCCAGAAGTAGTGAGGAGGCTTTTTTGGAGGCCTAGGCTTTTGCAAAAAGCTGTTAACAGCT
TGGCACTGGCCGTCGTTTTACAACGTCGTGACTGGGAAAACCCTGGCGTTACCCAACTTAATCGCCTTGC
AGCACATCCCCCTTTCGCCAGCTGGCGTAATAGCGAAGAGGCCCGCACCGATCGCCCTTCCCAACAGTTG
CGCAGCCTGAATGGCGAATGGCGCCTGATGCGGTATTTTCTCCTTACGCATCTGTGCGGTATTTCACACC
GCATA
[142 nt withheld, positions 3926-4067]
C
[141 nt withheld, positions 4069-4209]
CCTTTGACGTTGGAGTCCACGTTCTTT
[37 nt withheld, positions 4237-4273]
ACCCTATCTCGGGCTATTCTTTTGATTTATAAGGGATTTTGCCGATTTCGGCCTATTGGTTAAAAAATGA
GCTGATTTAACAAAAATTTAACGCGAATTTTAACAAAATATTAACGTTTACAATTTTATGGTGCACTCTC
AGTACAATCTGCTCTGATGCCGCATAGTTAAGCCAGCCCCGACACCCGCCAACACCCGCTGACGCGCCCT
GACGGGCTTGTCTGCTCCCGGCATCCGCTTACAGACAAGCTGTGACCGTCTCCGGGAGCTGCATGTGTCA
GAGGTTTTCACCGTCATCACCGAAACGCGCGAGACGAAAGGGCCTCGTGATACGCCTATTTTTATAGGTT
AATGTCATGATAATAATGGTTTCTTAGACGTCAGGTGGCACTTTTCGGGGAAATGTGCGCGGAACCCCTA
TTTGTTTATTTTTCTAAATACATTCAAATATGTATCCGCTCATGAGACAATAACCCTGATAAATGCTTCA
ATAATATTGAAAAAGGAAGAGTATGAGTATTCAACATTTCCGTGTCGCCCTTATTCCCTTTTTTGCGGCA
TTTTGCCTTCCTGTTTTTGCTCACCCAGAAACGCTGGTGAAAGTAAAAGATGCTGAAGATCAGTTGGGTG
CACGAGTGGGTTACATCGAACTGGATCTCAACAGCGGTAAGATCCTTGAGAGTTTTCGCCCCGAAGAACG
TTTTCCAATGATGAGCACTTTTAAAGTTCTGCTATGTGGCGCGGTATTATCCCGTATTGACGCCGGGCAA
GAGCAACTCGGTCGCCGCATACACTATTCTCAGAATGACTTGGTTGAGTACTCACCAGTCACAGAAAAGC
ATCTTACGGATGGCATGACAGTAAGAGAATTATGCAGTGCTGCCATAACCATGAGTGATAACACTGCGGC
CAACTTACTTCTGACAACGATCGGAGGACCGAAGGAGCTAACCGCTTTTTTGCACAACATGGGGGATCAT
GTAACTCGCCTTGATCGTTGGGAACCGGAGCTGAATGAAGCCATACCAAACGACGAGCGTGACACCACGA
TGCCTGTAGCAATGGCAACAACGTTGCGCAAACTATTAACTGGCGAACTACTTACTCTAGCTTCCCGGCA
ACAATTAATAGACTGGATGGAGGCGGATAAAGTTGCAGGACCACTTCTGCGCTCGGCCCTTCCGGCTGGC
TGGTTTATTGCTGATAAATCTGGAGCCGGTGAGCGTGGGTCTCGCGGTATCATTGCAGCACTGGGGCCAG
ATGGTAAGCCCTCCCGTATCGTAGTTATCTACACGACGGGGAGTCAGGCAACTATGGATGAACGAAATAG
ACAGATCGCTGAGATAGGTGCCTCACTGATTAAGCATTGGTAACTGTCAGACCAAGTTTACTCATATATA
CTTTAGATTGATTTAAAACTTCATTTTTAATTTAAAAGGATCTAGGTGAAGATCCTTTTTGATAATCTCA
TGACCAAAATCCCTTAACGTGAGTTTTCGTTCCACTGAGCGTCAGACCCCGTAGAAAAGATCAAAGGATC
TTCTTGAGATCCTTTTTTTCTGCGCGTAATCTGCTGCTTGCAAACAAAAAAACCACCGCTACCAGCGGTG
GTTTGTTTGCCGGATCAAGAGCTACCAACTCTTTTTCCGAAGGTAACTGGCTTCAGCAGAGCGCAGATAC
CAAATACTGTTCTTCTAGTGTAGCCGTAGTTAGGCCACCACTTCAAGAACTCTGTAGCACCGCCTACATA
CCTCGCTCTGCTAATCCTGTTACCAGTGGCTGCTGCCAGTGGCGATAAGTCGTGTCTTACCGGGTTGGAC
TCAAGACGATAGTTACCGGATAAGGCGCAGCGGTCGGGCTGAACGGGGGGTTCGTGCACACAGCCCAGCT
TGGAGCGAACGACCTACACCGAACTGAGATACCTACAGCGTGAGCTATGAGAAAGCGCCACGCTTCCCGA
AGGGAGAAAGGCGGACAGGTATCCGGTAAGCGGCAGGGTCGGAACAGGAGAGCGCACGAGGGAGCTTCCA
GGGGGAAACGCCTGGTATCTTTATAGTCCTGTCGGGTTTCGCCACCTCTGACTTGAGCGTCGATTTTTGT
GATGCTCGTCAGGGGGGCGGAGCCTATGGAAAAACGCCAGCAACGCGGCCTTTTTACGGTTCCTGGCCTT
TTGCTGGCCTTTTGCTCACATGTTCTTTCCTGCGTTATCCCCTGATTCTGTGGATAACCGTATTACCGCC
TTTGAGTGAGCTGATACCGCTCGCCGCAGCCGAACGACCGAGCGCAGCGAGTCAGTGAGCGAGGAAGCGG
AAGAGCGCCCAATACGCAAACCGCCTCTCCCCGCGCGTTGGCCGATTCATTAATGCAGCTGGCACGACAG
GTTTCCCGACTGGAAAGCGGGCAGTGAGCGCAACGCAATTAATGTGAGTTAGCTCACTCATTAGGCACCC
CAGGCTTTACACTTTATGCTTCCGGCTCGTATGTTGTGTGGAATTGTGAGCGGATAACAATTTCACACAG
GAAACAGCTATGACATGATTACGAATTAA
